>Addgene plasmid #65096 | shCCL20 | addgene partial sequence | sequence record 112833 | mPGK-F 5'-cattctgcacgcttcaaaag-3'
CTGTTCTCCTCTTCCTCATCTCCGGGCCTTTCGACCTGCAGCCCAAGCTTACCATGACCGAGTACAAGCC
CACGGTGCGCCTCGCCACCCGCGACGACGTCCCCAGGGCCGTACGCACCCTCGCCGCCGCGTTCGCCGAC
TACCCCGCCACGCGCCACACCGTCGATCCGGACCGCCACATCGAGCGGGTCACCGAGCTGCAAGAACTCT
TCCTCACGCGCGTCGGGCTCGACATCGGCAAGGTGTGGGTCGCGGACGACGGCGCCGCGGTGGCGGTCTG
GACCACGCCGGAGAGCGTCGAAGCGGGGGCGGTGTTCGCCGAGATCGGCCCGCGCATGGCCGAGTTGAGC
GGTTCCCGGCTGGCCGCGCAGCAACAGATGGAAGGCCTCCTGGCGCCGCACCGGCCCAAGGAGCCCGCGT
GGTTCCTGGCCACCGTCGGCGTCTCGCCCGACCACCAGGGCAAGGGTCTGGGCAGCGCCGTCGTGCTCCC
CGGAGTGGAGGCGGCCGAGCGCGCCGGGGTGCCCGCCTTCCTGGAGACCTCCGCGCCCCGCAACCTCCCC
TTCTACGAGCGGCTCGGCTTCACCGTCACCGCCGACGTCGAGGTGCCCGAAGGACCGCGCACCTGGTGCA
TGACCCGCAAGCCCGGTGCCTGACGCCCGCCCCACGACCCGCAGCGCCCGACCGAAAGGAGCGCACGACC
CCATGCATCGATAAAATAAAAGATTTTATTTAGTCTCCAGAAAAAGGGGGGAATGAAAGACCCCACCTGT
AGGTTTGGCAAGCTAGAGAACCATCAGATGTTTCCAGGGTGCCCCAAGGACCTGAAATGACCCTGTGCCT
TATTTGAACTAACCAATCAGTTCGCTTCTCGCTTCTGTTCGCGCGCTTCTGCTCCCCGAGCTCAATAAAA
GAGCCCACAACCCCTCACTCGGCGCGCCAGTCCTCCGATAGACTGCGT
