>Addgene plasmid #65096 | shCCL20 | addgene partial sequence | sequence record 112834 | pLXSN5 5'-CCCTTGAACCTCCTCGTTCGACC-3'
CCCTTTATCCAGCCCTCACTCCTTCTCTAGGCGCCGGAATTAGATCTCTCGATAATAGGGGACGGATCCC
CCCGAGTCCAACACCCGTGGGAATCCCATGGGCACCATGGCCCCTCGCTCCAAAAATGCTTTCGCGTCGC
GCAGACACTGCTCGGTAGTTTCGGGGATCAGCGTTTGAGTAAGAGCCCGCGTCTGAACCCTCCGCGCCGC
CCCGGCCCCAGTGGAAAGACGCGCAGGCAAAACGCACCACGTGACGGAGCGTGACCGCGCGCCGAGCGCG
CGCCAGGGTCGGGCAGGAAGAGGGCCTATTTCCCATGATTCCTTCATATTTGCATATACGATACAAGGCT
GTTAGAGAGATAATTAGAATTAATTTGACTGTAAACACAAAGATATTAGTACAAAATACGTGACGTAGAA
AGTAATAATTTCTTGGGTAGTTTGCAGTTTTAAAATTATGTTTTAAAATGGACTATCATATGCTTACCGT
AACTTGAAAGTATTTCGATTTCTTGGCTTTATATATCTTGTGGAAAGGACGAAACACCGTGCTCGCTTCG
GCAGCACATATACTAGTCGACTAGGGATAACAGGGTAATTGTTTGAATGAGGCTTCAGTACTTTACAGAA
TCGTTGCCTGCACATCTTGGAAACACTTGCTGGGATTACTTCTTCAGGTTAACCCAACAGAAGGCTCGAG
AAGGTATATTGCTGTTGACAGTGAGCGCAAGCAGAACTGGGTGAAAATAGTGAAGCCACAGATGTATTTT
CACCCAGTTCTGCTTTTGCCTACTGCCTCGGAATTCAAGGGGCTACTTTAGGAGCAATTATCTTGTTTAC
TAAAACTGAATACCTTGCTATCTCTTTGATACATTTTTACAAAGCTGAATTAAAATGGTATAAATTAAAT
CACTTTTTTCAATTGGAAGACTGTGGTTCTGTATGAGTCCATTTTGTCGTTTAATCTCTGGTGCAAGCCG
TGTGGATTAACATCCTATAGTGAGTCGTATTAAATTACGCGTTCGACCGAATAAATACCTGTGACGGAAG
ATCACTTCGCAGAATAAATAAATCCTGGTGTCCCTGTTGA
