>Addgene plasmid #65096 | shCCL20 | addgene partial sequence | sequence record 112835 | CAT-R 5'-GCAACTGACTGAAATGCCTC-3'
ATGCCATTGGGATATATCAACGGTGGTATATCCAGTGATTTTTTTCTCCATTTTAGCTTCCTTAGCTCCT
GAAAATCTCGACAACTCAAAAAATACGCCCGGTAGTGATCTTATTTCATTATGGTGAAAGTTGGAACCTC
TTACGTGCCGATCAACGTCTCATTTTCGCCAAAAGTTGGCCCAGGGCTTCCCGGTATCAACAGGGACACC
AGGATTTATTTATTCTGCGAAGTGATCTTCCGTCACAGGTATTTATTCGGTCGAACGCGTAATTTAATAC
GACTCACTATAGGATGTTAATCCACACGGCTTGCACCAGAGATTAAACGACAAAATGGACTCATACAGAA
CCACAGTCTTCCAATTGAAAAAAGTGATTTAATTTATACCATTTTAATTCAGCTTTGTAAAAATGTATCA
AAGAGATAGCAAGGTATTCAGTTTTAGTAAACAAGATAATTGCTCCTAAAGTAGCCCCTTGAATTCCGAG
GCAGTAGGCAAAAGCAGAACTGGGTGAAAATACATCTGTGGCTTCACTATTTTCACCCAGTTCTGCTTGC
GCTCACTGTCAACAGCAATATACCTTCTCGAGCCTTCTGTTGGGTTAACCTGAAGAAGTAATCCCAGCAA
GTGTTTCCAAGATGTGCAGGCAACGATTCTGTAAAGTACTGAAGCCTCATTCAAACAATTACCCTGTTAT
CCCTAGTCGACTAGTATATGTGCTGCCGAAGCGAGCACGGTGTTTCGTCCTTTCCACAAGATATATAAAG
CCAAGAAATCGAAATACTTTCAAGTTACGGTAAGCATATGATAGTCCATTTTAAAACATAATTTTAAAAC
TGCAAACTACCCAAGAAATTATTACTTTCTACGTCACGTATTTTGTACTAATATCTTTGTGTTTACAGTC
AAATTAATTCTAATTATCTCTCTAACAGCCTTGTATCGTATATGCAAATATGAAGGAATCATGGGAAATA
GGCCCTCTTCCTGCCCGACCCTGG
