[The description below was written by a language model from this plasmid's Addgene catalogue record.]
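Description:
shCCL20 is a retroviral RNAi plasmid built on the pSM2C backbone, a vector from a published short-hairpin library system designed for stable gene knockdown in mammalian cells. It is classed as a mammalian expression, retroviral and RNAi vector. This means the plasmid supplies a retroviral genome that can be packaged into particles and integrated into target cells. In bacteria it is maintained under combined chloramphenicol and kanamycin selection and is propagated in a Pir1 strain. Use of that strain generally indicates a conditional origin of replication that depends on the host-supplied pir gene product, although the record does not name the origin and lists the copy number as unknown.

The payload is a short hairpin RNA directed against mouse Ccl20, the chemokine also known as MIP-3α or LARC. It is transcribed from a U6 promoter, an RNA polymerase III promoter commonly used to drive small hairpin transcripts. Once expressed, the hairpin is processed by the cellular RNAi machinery into a guide strand that targets Ccl20 mRNA for silencing. A puromycin resistance marker allows selection of transduced mammalian cells, so stable knockdown populations can be established. No feature table is provided, so the arrangement of the LTRs, packaging signal and selection cassette cannot be described from the record, and the cloning method is also not stated.

The stated purpose is retroviral expression of the Ccl20 shRNA. The associated publication examines CCL20 in lipopolysaccharide-induced liver injury and in inflammation and fibrosis in alcoholic hepatitis, consistent with use of the construct for loss-of-function studies of this chemokine in mouse systems.
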