Addgene plasmid #65096: shCCL20
Purpose: retroviral expression of CCL20 shRNA
Depositing lab: Pau Sancho-Bru. Depositing organization: Institut d'Investigacions Biomèdiques August Pi i Sunyer (IDIBAPS). Publication: CCL20 mediates lipopolysaccharide induced liver injury and is a potential driver of inflammation and fibrosis in alcoholic hepatitis. Affo S, Morales-Ibanez O, Rodrigo-Torres D, Altamirano J, Blaya D, Dapito DH, Millan C, Coll M, Caviglia JM, Arroyo V, Caballeria J, Schwabe RF, Gines P, Bataller R, Sancho-Bru P. Gut. 2014 Nov;63(11):1782-92. doi: 10.1136/gutjnl-2013-306098. Epub 2014 Jan 10. PubMed 24415562.
Backbone
  Vector backbone: pSM2C
  Backbone manufacturer: Greg Hannon (PMID 16200065)
  Vector type: Mammalian Expression, Retroviral, RNAi
  Selectable markers: Puromycin
Growth in bacteria
  Bacterial resistance: Chloramphenicol and Kanamycin, 25 & 50 μg/mL
  Growth temperature: 37°C
  Growth strain: Pir1
  Copy number: Unknown
Gene/Insert
  Gene/Insert name: Ccl20 shRNA
  gRNA/shRNA sequence: 5'-AAGCAGAACTGGGTGAAAATAGTGAAGCCACAGATGTATTTTCACCCAGTTCTGCTT-3'
  Species: M. musculus (mouse)
  Entrez Gene: Ccl20 (a.k.a. CKb4, LARC, MIP-3A, MIP-3[a], MIP3A, ST38, Scya20, exodus-1)
  Promoter: U6
  Cloning method: Unknown
  Sequencing primers: 5′ unknown
Terms and licenses: Academic/Nonprofit Terms; Industry Terms: Not Available to Industry
How to cite: shCCL20 was a gift from Pau Sancho-Bru (Addgene plasmid # 65096 ; http://n2t.net/addgene:65096 ; RRID:Addgene_65096)
